Addgene plasmid #81169: pETconNK
Purpose: (Empty Backbone) pETconNK Empty Backbone
Depositing lab: Timothy Whitehead. Depositing organization: Michigan State University. Publication: Trade-offs between enzyme fitness and solubility illuminated by deep mutational scanning. Klesmith JR, Bacik JP, Wrenbeck EE, Michalczyk R, Whitehead TA. Proc Natl Acad Sci U S A. 2017 Feb 14. pii: 201614437. doi: 10.1073/pnas.1614437114. PubMed 28196882.
Backbone
  Vector backbone: pETconNK
  Backbone size (bp): 6137
  Modifications to backbone: Starting with pETcon the ampicillin resistance gene was swapped with kanamycin with the BbvCI nicking site 3' of the KanR gene. The nicking sequence CCTCAGCAA is on the coding strand.
  Vector type: Bacterial Expression, Yeast Expression
  Promoter: GAL1
  Selectable markers: TRP1
  Tag / fusion protein: c-myc (C terminal on backbone)
Growth in bacteria
  Bacterial resistance: Kanamycin, 50 μg/mL
  Growth temperature: 37°C
  Growth strain: DH5alpha
  Copy number: High Copy
Gene/Insert
  Cloning method: Restriction Enzyme
  Sequencing primers: 5′ GGACAATAGCTCGACGATTGAAGGTAGATACCCATA; 3′ CAAGTCCTCTTCAGAAATAAGCTTTTGTTC
Terms and licenses: Academic/Nonprofit Terms; Industry Terms: Not Available to Industry
How to cite: pETconNK was a gift from Timothy Whitehead (Addgene plasmid # 81169 ; http://n2t.net/addgene:81169 ; RRID:Addgene_81169)
