[The description below was written by a language model from this plasmid's Addgene catalogue record and pLannotate feature annotations shown in this document.]
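Description:
pETconNK is an empty-backbone E. coli/yeast shuttle vector of 6,137 bp for displaying proteins on the surface of Saccharomyces cerevisiae. It derives from pETcon, with the ampicillin resistance gene replaced by a kanamycin resistance gene (aph(3')-Ia), which is still driven by the bla (AmpR) promoter. A BbvCI nicking site was placed just 3' of KanR. In E. coli the plasmid replicates from a high-copy ColE1/pUC-type origin under kanamycin selection. In yeast it is maintained as a low-copy centromeric plasmid through a CEN6/ARS element and selected by the TRP1 auxotrophic marker with its own promoter. An f1 origin is also present. Together with the engineered nicking site, it suits the preparation of single-stranded or nicked template DNA for mutagenesis, although the record does not spell out this purpose.

The display cassette uses the galactose-inducible, Gal4-regulated GAL1 promoter to drive the AGA2 coding sequence, followed downstream by a c-Myc epitope. A gene of interest is inserted by restriction cloning between these elements, giving an Aga2 fusion with a C-terminal Myc tag. Aga2 is the binding subunit of a-agglutinin, and it tethers the fusion to the cell wall through its partner Aga1. The Myc tag allows detection of full-length displayed protein, for example by flow cytometry. Residual pBluescript-type elements flank the cassette (lac promoter/operator, CAP site, lacZα fragment, T3 and T7 promoters), and short bom, rop and lacI fragments remain as backbone remnants. The associated publication used deep mutational scanning to examine trade-offs between enzyme fitness and solubility, which is consistent with using this vector to build and screen mutant libraries.
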