Features (pLannotate 1.2.2; 20 found; start..end, strand, type, name):
      2..18      +  protein_bind   lac operator: The lac repressor binds to the lac operator to inhibit transcription in E. coli. This inhibition can be relieved by adding lactose or isopropyl-β-D-thiogalactopyranoside (IPTG). lac repressor encoded by lacI
     63..81      +  promoter       T3 promoter: promoter for bacteriophage T3 RNA polymerase
    315..756     +  promoter       GAL1 promoter: S. cerevisiae GAL1; inducible promoter, regulated by Gal4
    803..1063    +  CDS            AGA2: AGA2_YEAST - Experimental evidence at protein level: Swiss-Prot protein existence level 1. Receptor binding subunit of the a-agglutinin heterodimer. S.cerevisiae a and alpha cells express the complementary cell surface glycoproteins a-agglutinin and alpha-agglutinin, respectively, which interact with one another to promote cellular aggregation during mating. From Saccharomyces cerevisiae (strain ATCC 204508 / S288c) (Baker's yeast).
   1239..1265    +  CDS            Myc (fragment): Myc (human c-Myc proto-oncogene) epitope tag
   1595..1613    -  promoter       T7 promoter: promoter for bacteriophage T7 RNA polymerase
   1616..1773    +  CDS            lacZα (fragment): LacZα fragment of β-galactosidase; lacZ fragment
   1777..2205    +  rep_origin     f1 ori (sequence partly withheld): f1 bacteriophage origin of replication; arrow indicates direction of (+) strand synthesis
   2233..2284    -  misc_feature   bom (fragment): basis of mobility region from pBR322
   2335..3009    -  CDS            TRP1: phosphoribosylanthranilate isomerase, required for tryptophan biosynthesis; S. cerevisiae TRP1; yeast auxotrophic marker
   3010..3157    -  promoter       TRP1 promoter: S. cerevisiae TRP1
   3295..3344    -  misc_feature   bom (fragment): basis of mobility region from pBR322
   3446..3481    -  CDS            rop (fragment): Rop protein, which maintains plasmids at low copy number; rop
   3549..4052    -  misc_feature   CEN/ARS: S. cerevisiae CEN6 centromere fused to an autonomously replicating sequence
   4089..4193    +  promoter       AmpR promoter: bla
   4194..5009    +  CDS            KanR: aminoglycoside phosphotransferase; aph(3')-Ia; confers resistance to kanamycin in bacteria or G418 (Geneticin®) in eukaryotes
   5189..5777    +  rep_origin     ori: high-copy-number ColE1/pMB1/pBR322/pUC origin of replication
   5960..6052    +  CDS            lacI (fragment): lac repressor; lacI; The lac repressor binds to the lac operator to inhibit transcription in E. coli. This inhibition can be relieved by adding lactose or isopropyl-β-D-thiogalactopyranoside (IPTG).
   6065..6086    +  protein_bind   CAP binding site: CAP binding activates transcription in the presence of cAMP. E. coli catabolite activator protein
   6101..6131    +  promoter       lac promoter: promoter for the E. coli lac operon
>Addgene plasmid #81169 | pETconNK | depositor full sequence | sequence record 154219 | pETconNK sequence 6137 bps
ATTGTGAGCGGATAACAATTTCACACAGGAAACAGCTATGACCATGATTACGCCAAGCTCGAAATTAACC
CTCACTAAAGGGAACAAAAGCTGGTACCAATTCCTTGAATTTTCAAAAATTCTTACTTTTTTTTTGGATG
GACGCAAAGAAGTTTAATAATCATATTACATGGCATTACCACCATATACATATCCATATCTAATCTTACT
TATATGTTGTGGAAATGTAAAGAGCCCCATTATCTTAGCCTAAAAAAACCTTCTCTTTGGAACTTTCAGT
AATACGCTTAACTGCTCATTGCTATATTGAAGTACGGATTAGAAGCCGCCGAGCGGGTGACAGCCCTCCG
AAGGAAGACTCTCCTCCGTGCGTCCTCGTCTTCACCGGTCGCGTTCCTGAAACGCAGATGTGCCTCGCGC
CGCACTGCTCCGAACAATAAAGATTCTACAATACTAGCTTTTATGGTTATGAAGAGGAAAAATTGGCAGT
AACCTGGCCCCACAAACCTTCAAATGAACGAATCAAATTAACAACCATAGGATGATAATGCGATTAGTTT
TTTAGCCTTATTTCTGGGGTAATTAATCAGCGAAGCGATGATTTTTGATCTATTAACAGATATATAAATG
CAAAAACTGCATAACCACTTTAACTAATACTTTCAACATTTTCGGTTTGTATTACTTCTTATTCAAATGT
AATAAAAGTATCAACAAAAAATTGTTAATATACCTCTATACTTTAACGTCAAGGAGAAAAAACCCCGGAT
CGAATTCCCTACTTCATACATTTTCAATTAAGATGCAGTTACTTCGCTGTTTTTCAATATTTTCTGTTAT
TGCTTCAGTTTTAGCACAGGAACTGACAACTATATGCGAGCAAATCCCCTCACCAACTTTAGAATCGACG
CCGTACTCTTTGTCAACGACTACTATTTTGGCCAACGGGAAGGCAATGCAAGGAGTTTTTGAATATTACA
AATCAGTAACGTTTGTCAGTAATTGCGGTTCTCACCCCTCAACAACTAGCAAAGGCAGCCCCATAAACAC
ACAGTATGTTTTTAAGGACAATAGCTCGACGATTGAAGGTAGATACCCATACGACGTTCCAGACTACGCT
CTGCAGGCTAGTGGTGGAGGAGGCTCTGGTGGAGGCGGTAGCGGAGGCGGAGGGTCGGCTAGCCATATGT
GAAGCATGCTTAATTAAGGCGCCTTATCTCGAGGGGGGCGGATCCGAACAAAAGCTTATTTCTGAAGAGG
ACTTGTAATAGAGATCTGATAACAACAGTGTAGATGTAACAAAATCGACTTTGTTCCCACTGTACTTTTA
GCTCGTACAAAATACAATATACTTTTCATTTCTCCGTAAACAACATGTTTTCCCATGTAATATCCTTTTC
TATTTTTCGTTCCGTTACCAACTTTACACATACTTTATATAGCTATTCACTTCTATACACTAAAAAACTA
AGACAATTTTAATTTTGCTGCCTGCCATATTTCAATTTGTTATAAATTCCTATAATTTATCCTATTAGTA
GCTAAAAAAAGATGAATGTGAATCGAATCCTAAGAGAATTGAGCTCCAATTCGCCCTATAGTGAGTCGTA
TTACAATTCACTGGCCGTCGTTTTACAACGTCGTGACTGGGAAAACCCTGGCGTTACCCAACTTAATCGC
CTTGCAGCACATCCCCCTTTCGCCAGCTGGCGTAATAGCGAAGAGGCCCGCACCGATCGCCTTTCCCAAC
AGTTGCGCAGCCTGAATGGCGAATGG
[124 nt withheld, positions 1777-1900]
C
[91 nt withheld, positions 1902-1992]
A
[49 nt withheld, positions 1994-2042]
CCTTTGACGTTGGAGTCCACGTTCTTT
[37 nt withheld, positions 2070-2106]
ACCCTATCTCGGTCTATTCTTTTGATTTATAAGGGATTTTGCCGATTTCGGCCTATTGGTTAAAAAATGA
GCTGATTTAACAAAAATTTAACGCGAATTTTAACAAAATATTAACGCTTACAATTTCCTGATGCGGTATT
TTCTCCTTACGCATCTGTGCGGTATTTCACACCGCATAGATCGGCAAGTGCACAAACAATACTTAAATAA
ATACTACTCAGTAATAACCTATTTCTTAGCATTTTTGACGAAATTTGCTATTTTGTTAGAGTCTTTTACA
CCATTTGTCTCCACACCTCCGCTTACATCAACACCAATAACGCCATTTAATCTAAGCGCATCACCAACAT
TTTCTGGCGTCAGTCCACCAGCTAACATAAAATGTAAGCTTTCGGGGCTCTCTTGCCTTCCAACCCAGTC
AGAAATCGAGTTCCAATCCAAAAGTTCACCTGTCCCACCTGCTTCTGAATCAAACAAGGGAATAAACGAA
TGAGGTTTCTGTGAAGCTGCACTGAGTAGTATGTTGCAGTCTTTTGGAAATACGAGTCTTTTAATAACTG
GCAAACCGAGGAACTCTTGGTATTCTTGCCACGACTCATCTCCATGCAGTTGGACGATATCAATGCCGTA
ATCATTGACCAGAGCCAAAACATCCTCCTTAGGTTGATTACGAAACACGCCAACCAAGTATTTCGGAGTG
CCTGAACTATTTTTATATGCTTTTACAAGACTTGAAATTTTCCTTGCAATAACCGGGTCAATTGTTCTCT
TTCTATTGGGCACACATATAATACCCAGCAAGTCAGCATCGGAATCTAGAGCACATTCTGCGGCCTCTGT
GCTCTGCAAGCCGCAAACTTTCACCAATGGACCAGAACTACCTGTGAAATTAATAACAGACATACTCCAA
GCTGCCTTTGTGTGCTTAATCACGTATACTCACGTGCTCAATAGTCACCAATGCCCTCCCTCTTGGCCCT
CTCCTTTTCTTTTTTCGACCGAATTAATTCTTAATCGGCAAAAAAAGAAAAGCTCCGGATCAAGATTGTA
CGTAAGGTGACAAGCTATTTTTCAATAAAGAATATCTTCCACTACTGCCATCTGGCGTCATAACTGCAAA
GTACACATATATTACGATGCTGTTCTATTAAATGCTTCCTATATTATATATATAGTAATGTCGTGATCTA
TGGTGCACTCTCAGTACAATCTGCTCTGATGCCGCATAGTTAAGCCAGCCCCGACACCCGCCAACACCCG
CTGACGCGCCCTGACGGGCTTGTCTGCTCCCGGCATCCGCTTACAGACAAGCTGTGACCGTCTCCGGGAG
CTGCATGTGTCAGAGGTTTTCACCGTCATCACCGAAACGCGCGAGACGAAAGGGCCTCGTGATACGCCTA
TTTTTATAGGTTAATGTCATGATAATAATGGTTTCTTAGACGGATCGCTTGCCTGTAACTTACACGCGCC
TCGTATCTTTTAATGATGGAATAATTTGGGAATTTACTCTGTGTTTATTTATTTTTATGTTTTGTATTTG
GATTTTAGAAAGTAAATAAAGAAGGTAGAAGAGTTACGGAATGAAGAAAAAAAAATAAACAAAGGTTTAA
AAAATTTCAACAAAAAGCGTACTTTACATATATATTTATTAGACAAGAAAAGCAGATTAAATAGATATAC
ATTCGATTAACGATAAGTAAAATGTAAAATCACAGGATTTTCGTGTGTGGTCTTCTACACAGACAAGATG
AAACAATTCGGCATTAATACCTGAGAGCAGGAAGAGCAAGATAAAAGGTAGTATTTGTTGGCGATCCCCC
TAGAGTCTTTTACATCTTCGGAAAACAAAAACTATTTTTTCTTTAATTTCTTTTTTTACTTTCTATTTTT
AATTTATATATTTATATTAAAAAATTTAAATTATAATTATTTTTATAGCACGTGATGAAAAGGACCCAGG
TGGCACTTTTCGGGGAAATGTGCGCGGAACCCCTATTTGTTTATTTTTCTAAATACATTCAAATATGTAT
CCGCTCATGAGACAATAACCCTGATAAATGCTTCAATAATATTGAAAAAGGAAGAGTATGAGCCATATTC
AACGGGAAACGTCTTGCTCTAGGCCGCGATTAAATTCCAACATGGATGCTGATTTATATGGGTATAAATG
GGCTCGCGATAATGTCGGGCAATCAGGTGCGACAATCTATCGATTGTATGGGAAGCCCGATGCGCCAGAG
TTGTTTCTGAAACATGGCAAAGGTAGCGTTGCCAATGATGTTACAGATGAGATGGTCAGACTAAACTGGC
TGACGGAATTTATGCCTCTTCCGACCATCAAGCATTTTATCCGTACTCCTGATGATGCATGGTTACTCAC
CACTGCGATCCCCGGGAAAACAGCATTCCAGGTATTAGAAGAATATCCTGATTCAGGTGAAAATATTGTT
GATGCGCTGGCAGTGTTCCTGCGCCGGTTGCATTCGATTCCTGTTTGTAATTGTCCTTTTAACAGCGATC
GCGTATTTCGTCTCGCTCAGGCGCAATCACGAATGAATAACGGTTTGGTTGATGCGAGTGATTTTGATGA
CGAGCGTAATGGCTGGCCTGTTGAACAAGTCTGGAAAGAAATGCATAAACTTTTGCCATTCTCACCGGAT
TCAGTCGTCACTCATGGTGATTTCTCACTTGATAACCTTATTTTTGACGAGGGGAAATTAATAGGTTGTA
TTGATGTTGGACGAGTCGGAATCGCAGACCGATACCAGGATCTTGCCATCCTATGGAACTGCCTCGGTGA
GTTTTCTCCTTCATTACAGAAACGGCTTTTTCAAAAATATGGTATTGATAATCCTGATATGAATAAATTG
CAGTTTCATTTGATGCTCGATGAGTTTTTCTAACCTCAGCAACTGTCAGACCAAGTTTACTCATATATAC
TTTAGATTGATTTAAAACTTCATTTTTAATTTAAAAGGATCTAGGTGAAGATCCTTTTTGATAATCTCAT
GACCAAAATCCCTTAACGTGAGTTTTCGTTCCACTGAGCGTCAGACCCCGTAGAAAAGATCAAAGGATCT
TCTTGAGATCCTTTTTTTCTGCGCGTAATCTGCTGCTTGCAAACAAAAAAACCACCGCTACCAGCGGTGG
TTTGTTTGCCGGATCAAGAGCTACCAACTCTTTTTCCGAAGGTAACTGGCTTCAGCAGAGCGCAGATACC
AAATACTGTTCTTCTAGTGTAGCCGTAGTTAGGCCACCACTTCAAGAACTCTGTAGCACCGCCTACATAC
CTCGCTCTGCTAATCCTGTTACCAGTGGCTGCTGCCAGTGGCGATAAGTCGTGTCTTACCGGGTTGGACT
CAAGACGATAGTTACCGGATAAGGCGCAGCGGTCGGGCTGAACGGGGGGTTCGTGCACACAGCCCAGCTT
GGAGCGAACGACCTACACCGAACTGAGATACCTACAGCGTGAGCTATGAGAAAGCGCCACGCTTCCCGAA
GGGAGAAAGGCGGACAGGTATCCGGTAAGCGGCAGGGTCGGAACAGGAGAGCGCACGAGGGAGCTTCCAG
GGGGAAACGCCTGGTATCTTTATAGTCCTGTCGGGTTTCGCCACCTCTGACTTGAGCGTCGATTTTTGTG
ATGCTCGTCAGGGGGGCGGAGCCTATGGAAAAACGCCAGCAACGCGGCCTTTTTACGGTTCCTGGCCTTT
TGCTGGCCTTTTGCTCACATGTTCTTTCCTGCGTTATCCCCTGATTCTGTGGATAACCGTATTACCGCCT
TTGAGTGAGCTGATACCGCTCGCCGCAGCCGAACGACCGAGCGCAGCGAGTCAGTGAGCGAGGAAGCGGA
AGAGCGCCCAATACGCAAACCGCCTCTCCCCGCGCGTTGGCCGATTCATTAATGCAGCTGGCACGACAGG
TTTCCCGACTGGAAAGCGGGCAGTGAGCGCAACGCAATTAATGTGAGTTAGCTCACTCATTAGGCACCCC
AGGCTTTACACTTTATGCTTCCGGCTCGTATGTTGTGTGGA
