>Addgene plasmid #81169 | pETconNK | addgene partial sequence | sequence record 158353 | T7 5'-TAATACGACTCACTATAGGG-3'
CATTCATCTTTTTTTAGCTACTAATAGGATAAATTATAGGAATTTATAACAAATTGAAATATGGCAGGCA
GCAAAATTAAAATTGTCTTAGTTTTTTAGTGTATAGAAGTGAATAGCTATATAAAGTATGTGTAAAGTTG
GTAACGGAACGAAAAATAGAAAAGGATATTACATGGGAAAACATGTTGTTTACGGAGAAATGAAAAGTAT
ATTGTATTTTGTACGAGCTAAAAGTACAGTGGGAACAAAGTCGATTTTGTTACATCTACACTGTTGTTAT
CAGATCTCTATTACAAGTCCTCTTCAGAAATAAGCTTTTGTTCGGATCCGCCCCCCTCGAGATAAGGCGC
CTTAATTAAGCATGCTTCACATATGGCTAGCCGACCCTCCGCCTCCGCTACCGCCTCCACCAGAGCCTCC
TCCACCACTAGCCTGCAGAGCGTAGTCTGGAACGTCGTATGGGTATCTACCTTCAATCGTCGAGCTATTG
TCCTTAAAAACATACTGTGTGTTTATGGGGCTGCCTTTGCTAGTTGTTGAGGGGTGAGAACCGCAATTAC
TGACAAACGTTACTGATTTGTAATATTCAAAAACTCCTTGCATTGCCTTCCCGTTGGCCAAAATAGTAGT
CGTTGACAAAGAGTACGGCGTCGATTCTAAAGTTGGTGAGGGGATTTGCTCGCATATAGTTGTCAGTTCC
TGTGCTAAAACTGAAGCAATAACAGAAAATATTGAAA
