>Addgene plasmid #81169 | pETconNK | addgene partial sequence | sequence record 158354 | Gal1ProF2 5'-CGAAGCGATGATTTTTGATC-3'
ACTAATACTTTCAACATTTTCGGTTTGTATTACTTCTTATTCAAATGTAATAAAAGTATCAACAAAAAAT
TGTTAATATACCTCTATACTTTAACGTCAAGGAGAAAAAACCCCGGATCGAATTCCCTACTTCATACATT
TTCAATTAAGATGCAGTTACTTCGCTGTTTTTCAATATTTTCTGTTATTGCTTCAGTTTTAGCACAGGAA
CTGACAACTATATGCGAGCAAATCCCCTCACCAACTTTAGAATCGACGCCGTACTCTTTGTCAACGACTA
CTATTTTGGCCAACGGGAAGGCAATGCAAGGAGTTTTTGAATATTACAAATCAGTAACGTTTGTCAGTAA
TTGCGGTTCTCACCCCTCAACAACTAGCAAAGGCAGCCCCATAAACACACAGTATGTTTTTAAGGACAAT
AGCTCGACGATTGAAGGTAGATACCCATACGACGTTCCAGACTACGCTCTGCAGGCTAGTGGTGGAGGAG
GCTCTGGTGGAGGCGGTAGCGGAGGCGGAGGGTCGGCTAGCCATATGTGAAGCATGCTTAATTAAGGCGC
CTTATCTCGAGGGGGGCGGATCCGAACAAAAGCTTATTTCTGAAGAGGACTTGTAATAGAGATCTGATAA
CAACAGTGTAGATGTAACAAAATCGACTTTGTTCCCACTGTACTTTTAGCTCGTACAAAATACAATATAC
TTTTCATTTCTCCGTAAACAACATGTTTTCCCATGTAATATCCTTTTCTATTTTTCGTTCCGTTACCAAC
TTTACACATACTTTATATAGCTATTCACTTCTATACACTAAA
